Addgene plasmid #8991: pRK7-HA-S6K1-F5A-E389-R3A
Depositing lab: John Blenis. Depositing organization: Harvard Medical School. Publication: Identification of a conserved motif required for mTOR signaling. Schalm SS, Blenis J. Curr Biol. 2002 Apr 16. 12(8):632-9. 10.1016/S0960-9822(02)00762-5 PubMed 11967149.
Backbone
  Vector backbone: pRK7
  Backbone size w/o insert (bp): 4700
  Vector type: Mammalian Expression
Growth in bacteria
  Bacterial resistance: Ampicillin, 100 μg/mL
  Growth temperature: 37°C
  Growth strain: DH5alpha
  Copy number: High Copy
Gene/Insert
  Gene/Insert name: S6K1
  Species: R. norvegicus (rat)
  Insert size (bp): 1500
  Mutation: F5A, T389E, R3A (C-terminal RSPRR motif to ASPAA)
  Entrez Gene: Rps6kb1 (a.k.a. p70 S6K-alpha)
  Tag / fusion protein: HA (N terminal on insert)
  Cloning method: Restriction Enzyme; 5′ cloning site XbaI (not destroyed); 3′ cloning site EcoRI (not destroyed)
  Sequencing primers: 5′ SP6
Terms and licenses: Academic/Nonprofit Terms; Industry Terms: Not Available to Industry
Depositor comments: See Schalm et. al., 2005 JBC Vol. 280(12)11101-11106.
How to cite: pRK7-HA-S6K1-F5A-E389-R3A was a gift from John Blenis (Addgene plasmid # 8991 ; http://n2t.net/addgene:8991 ; RRID:Addgene_8991)
