[The description below was written by a language model from this plasmid's Addgene catalogue record and pLannotate feature annotations shown in this document.]
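Description:
pRK7-HA-S6K1-F5A-E389-R3A is a mammalian expression plasmid built on the pRK7 backbone (about 4.7 kb, with the sequenced construct totalling roughly 6.3 kb). It is maintained in E. coli as a high-copy plasmid through a ColE1/pUC-type origin and selected with ampicillin via the β-lactamase gene. An M13 phage origin is also annotated, along with remnants of lac, rop and bom sequences that are leftovers of the vector's cloning history rather than functional parts.

The payload is a roughly 1.5 kb rat Rps6kb1 (S6K1, p70 S6 kinase) coding sequence inserted between XbaI and EcoRI sites, with an N-terminal HA epitope tag according to the catalogue entry; the tag itself is not called out in the feature table. Expression is driven by the human CMV immediate-early enhancer and promoter, followed by a fragment of CMV intron A, and is terminated by an SV40 polyadenylation signal. An SP6 promoter just upstream of the insert serves as a sequencing primer site and could support in vitro transcription. An SV40 enhancer/early promoter region lies downstream of the cassette. A short annotated match to an IgH signal sequence upstream of the insert is only a fragment, and nothing in the record suggests it is a functional part of the expressed protein.

The kinase carries three sets of changes: F5A near the N terminus, T389E, a glutamate substitution at the T389 position, and R3A, which converts the C-terminal RSPRR motif to ASPAA. S6K1 acts downstream of mTOR, and the associated work concerns a conserved motif required for mTOR signaling. This combined mutant is therefore suited to transfection experiments examining how these regions contribute to S6K1 regulation, with the HA tag allowing detection or immunoprecipitation.
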