Features (pLannotate 1.2.2; 22 found; start..end, strand, type, name):
      1..380     +  enhancer       CMV enhancer: human cytomegalovirus immediate early enhancer
    381..584     +  promoter       CMV promoter: human cytomegalovirus (CMV) immediate early promoter
    720..763     +  intron         CMV intron (fragment): modified intron A from human cytomegalovirus
    815..833     +  promoter       SP6 promoter: promoter for bacteriophage SP6 RNA polymerase
    837..874     +  CDS            IgH signal sequence (fragment): signal sequence from the mouse immunoglobulin heavy chain variable region
    905..922     -  misc_feature   MCS (fragment): pUC18/19 multiple cloning site
    932..2455    +  CDS            Rps6kb1: KS6B1_RAT - Experimental evidence at protein level: Swiss-Prot protein existence level 1. Serine/threonine-protein kinase that acts downstream of mTOR signaling in response to growth factors and nutrients to promote cell proliferation, cell growth and cell cycle progression. Regulates protein synthesis through phosphorylation of EIF4B, RPS6 and EEF2K, and contributes to cell survival by repressing the pro-apoptotic function of BAD. Under conditions of nutrient depletion, the inactive form associates with the EIF3 translation initiation complex. Upon mitogenic stimulation, phosphorylation by th
   2522..2545    +  misc_feature   MCS (fragment): pBluescript multiple cloning site
   2567..2701    +  polyA_signal   SV40 poly(A) signal: SV40 polyadenylation signal
   2770..3127    +  promoter       SV40 promoter: SV40 enhancer and early promoter
   3146..3300    +  CDS            lacZα (fragment): LacZα fragment of β-galactosidase; lacZ fragment
   3306..3357    -  misc_feature   bom (fragment): basis of mobility region from pBR322
   3376..3756    +  rep_origin     M13 ori (sequence partly withheld): M13 bacteriophage origin of replication; arrow indicates direction of (+) strand synthesis
   3832..3881    -  misc_feature   bom (fragment): basis of mobility region from pBR322
   3983..4018    -  CDS            rop (fragment): Rop protein, which maintains plasmids at low copy number; rop
   4113..4217    +  promoter       AmpR promoter: bla
   4218..5078    +  CDS            AmpR: β-lactamase; bla; confers resistance to ampicillin, carbenicillin, and related antibiotics
   5249..5837    +  rep_origin     ori: high-copy-number ColE1/pMB1/pBR322/pUC origin of replication
   6020..6112    +  CDS            lacI (fragment): lac repressor; lacI; The lac repressor binds to the lac operator to inhibit transcription in E. coli. This inhibition can be relieved by adding lactose or isopropyl-β-D-thiogalactopyranoside (IPTG).
   6125..6146    +  protein_bind   CAP binding site: CAP binding activates transcription in the presence of cAMP. E. coli catabolite activator protein
   6161..6191    +  promoter       lac promoter: promoter for the E. coli lac operon
   6199..6215    +  protein_bind   lac operator: The lac repressor binds to the lac operator to inhibit transcription in E. coli. This inhibition can be relieved by adding lactose or isopropyl-β-D-thiogalactopyranoside (IPTG). lac repressor encoded by lacI
>Addgene plasmid #8991 | pRK7-HA-S6K1-F5A-E389-R3A | addgene full sequence | sequence record 409931 | Addgene NGS Result
GACATTGATTATTGACTAGTTATTAATAGTAATCAATTACGGGGTCATTAGTTCATAGCCCATATATGGA
GTTCCGCGTTACATAACTTACGGTAAATGGCCCGCCTGGCTGACCGCCCAACGACCCCCGCCCATTGACG
TCAATAATGACGTATGTTCCCATAGTAACGCCAATAGGGACTTTCCATTGACGTCAATGGGTGGAGTATT
TACGGTAAACTGCCCACTTGGCAGTACATCAAGTGTATCATATGCCAAGTACGCCCCCTATTGACGTCAA
TGACGGTAAATGGCCCGCCTGGCATTATGCCCAGTACATGACCTTATGGGACTTTCCTACTTGGCAGTAC
ATCTACGTATTAGTCATCGCTATTACCATGGTGATGCGGTTTTGGCAGTACATCAATGGGCGTGGATAGC
GGTTTGACTCACGGGGATTTCCAAGTCTCCACCCCATTGACGTCAATGGGAGTTTGTTTTGGCACCAAAA
TCAACGGGACTTTCCAAAATGTCGTAACAACTCCGCCCCATTGACGCAAATGGGCGGTAGGCGTGTACGG
TGGGAGGTCTATATAAGCAGAGCTCGTTTAGTGAACCGTCAGATCGCCTGGAGACGCCATCCACGCTGTT
TTGACCTCCATAGAAGACACCGGGACCGATCCAGCCTCCGCGGCCGGGAACGGTGCATTGGAACGCGGAT
TCCCCGTGCCAAGAGTGACGTAAGTACCGCCTATAGAGTCTATAGGCCCACCCCCTTGGCTTCGTTAGAA
CGCGGCTACAATTAATACATAACCTTATGTATCATACACATACGATTTAGGTGACACTATAGAATAACAT
CCACTTTGCCTTTCTCTCCACAGGTGTCCACTCCCAGGTCCAACTGCACCTCGGTTCTAAGCTTCTGCAG
GTCGACTCTAGAATGTACCCATACGATGTTCCAGATTACGCTGCAGGAGTGGCTGACATAGACCTGGACC
AGCCAGAGGATGCAGGCTCTGAGGATGAGCTGGAGGAGGGGGGTCAGTTAAATGAAAGCATGGACCATGG
GGGAGTTGGACCATATGAACTTGGCATGGAACATTGTGAGAAATTTGAAATCTCAGAAACTAGTGTGAAC
AGAGGGCCAGAAAAAATCAGACCAGAATGTTTTGAGCTACTTCGGGTACTTGGTAAAGGGGGCTATGGAA
AGGTTTTTCAAGTACGAAAAGTAACAGGAGCAAATACTGGGAAGATATTTGCCATGAAGGTGCTTAAAAA
GGCAATGATAGTAAGAAATGCTAAAGATACAGCTCATACAAAAGCAGAGCGGAATATTCTGGAGGAAGTA
AAGCATCCCTTCATCGTGGATTTAATTTATGCCTTTCAGACCGGTGGAAAACTCTACCTCATCCTTGAGT
ATCTCAGTGGAGGAGAACTATTTATGCAGTTAGAAAGAGAGGGGATATTCATGGAAGATACAGCTTGCTT
TTACTTGGCTGAAATCTCCATGGCTTTGGGGCATTTACATCAAAAAGGGATCATCTACAGAGACCTGAAG
CCGGAGAACATCATGCTTAATCACCAAGGTCACGTGAAGCTGACAGACTTTGGACTATGCAAAGAATCTA
TTCATGATGGAACAGTCACGCACACATTTTGTGGAACAATAGAATACATGGCCCCTGAAATCTTGATGAG
AAGCGGCCACAACCGTGCTGTGGATTGGTGGAGTTTGGGAGCATTAATGTATGACATGCTGACTGGAGCA
CCTCCATTCACTGGGGAGAATAGAAAGAAAACAATTGACAAAATCCTCAAATGTAAACTTAATTTGCCTC
CCTACCTCACACAAGAAGCTCGAGATCTGCTTAAAAAGCTGCTGAAAAGAAATGCTGCTTCTCGTCTTGG
AGCTGGCCCTGGGGATGCTGGAGAAGTCCAAGCGCATCCATTTTTTAGACACATTAACTGGGAAGAGCTT
TTGGCTCGGAAGGTGGAGCCCCCCTTTAAGCCTCTGTTGCAATCTGAAGAGGATGTGAGTCAGTTTGATT
CAAAGTTTACTCGTCAGACACCTGTTGACAGCCCCGATGACTCAACTCTCAGTGAAAGTGCCAACCAGGT
CTTTCTGGGTTTCGAATATGTGGCTCCATCTGTACTTGAAAGTGTGAAAGAAAAGTTTTCTTTTGAACCA
AAAATCGCATCGCCTGCAGCATTTATTGGTAGCCCACGAACGCCTGTCAGCCCAGTCAAATTCTCTCCTG
GGGATTTCTGGGGACGAGGTGCTTCAGCCAGCACAGCAAATCCTCAGACACCTGTGGAATACCCAATGGA
AACAAGTGGAATAGAGCAGATGGATGTGACAACGAGCGGGGAAGCTTCAGCGCCACTTCCAATCCGACAG
CCCAACTCTGGGCCATACAAAAAACAAGCTTTTCCTATGATCTCCAAACGGCCAGAGCACCTGCGTATGA
ATCTATGATGAAACAATGCTTTTATTAATGCAAATGCAAAAAGGAAACAAATCCTGGAAGGGGATGTGTG
AGGATCCCCCGGGCTGCAGGAATTCAATCGATGGCCGCCATGGCCCAACTTGTTTATTGCAGCTTATAAT
GGTTACAAATAAAGCAATAGCATCACAAATTTCACAAATAAAGCATTTTTTTCACTGCATTCTAGTTGTG
GTTTGTCCAAACTCATCAATGTATCTTATCATGTCTGGATCGGGAATTAATTCGGCGCAGCACCATGGCC
TGAAATAACCTCTGAAAGAGGAACTTGGTTAGGTACCTTCTGAGGCGGAAAGAACCAGCTGTGGAATGTG
TGTCAGTTAGGGTGTGGAAAGTCCCCAGGCTCCCCAGCAGGCAGAAGTATGCAAAGCATGCATCTCAATT
AGTCAGCAACCAGGTGTGGAAAGTCCCCAGGCTCCCCAGCAGGCAGAAGTATGCAAAGCATGCATCTCAA
TTAGTCAGCAACCATAGTCCCGCCCCTAACTCCGCCCATCCCGCCCCTAACTCCGCCCAGTTCCGCCCAT
TCTCCGCCCCATGGCTGACTAATTTTTTTTATTTATGCAGAGGCCGAGGCCGCCTCGGCCTCTGAGCTAT
TCCAGAAGTAGTGAGGAGGCTTTTTTGGAGGCCTAGGCTTTTGCAAAAAGCTGTTAACAGCTTGGCACTG
GCCGTCGTTTTACAACGTCGTGACTGGGAAAACCCTGGCGTTACCCAACTTAATCGCCTTGCAGCACATC
CCCCTTTCGCCAGCTGGCGTAATAGCGAAGAGGCCCGCACCGATCGCCCTTCCCAACAGTTGCGCAGCCT
GAATGGCGAATGGCGCCTGATGCGGTATTTTCTCCTTACGCATCTGTGCGGTATTTCACACCGCATA
[142 nt withheld, positions 3358-3499]
C
[141 nt withheld, positions 3501-3641]
CCTTTGACGTTGGAGTCCACGTTCTTT
[37 nt withheld, positions 3669-3705]
ACCCTATCTCGGGCTATTCTTTTGATTTATAAGGGATTTTGCCGATTTCGGCCTATTGGTTAAAAAATGA
GCTGATTTAACAAAAATTTAACGCGAATTTTAACAAAATATTAACGTTTACAATTTTATGGTGCACTCTC
AGTACAATCTGCTCTGATGCCGCATAGTTAAGCCAGCCCCGACACCCGCCAACACCCGCTGACGCGCCCT
GACGGGCTTGTCTGCTCCCGGCATCCGCTTACAGACAAGCTGTGACCGTCTCCGGGAGCTGCATGTGTCA
GAGGTTTTCACCGTCATCACCGAAACGCGCGAGACGAAAGGGCCTCGTGATACGCCTATTTTTATAGGTT
AATGTCATGATAATAATGGTTTCTTAGACGTCAGGTGGCACTTTTCGGGGAAATGTGCGCGGAACCCCTA
TTTGTTTATTTTTCTAAATACATTCAAATATGTATCCGCTCATGAGACAATAACCCTGATAAATGCTTCA
ATAATATTGAAAAAGGAAGAGTATGAGTATTCAACATTTCCGTGTCGCCCTTATTCCCTTTTTTGCGGCA
TTTTGCCTTCCTGTTTTTGCTCACCCAGAAACGCTGGTGAAAGTAAAAGATGCTGAAGATCAGTTGGGTG
CACGAGTGGGTTACATCGAACTGGATCTCAACAGCGGTAAGATCCTTGAGAGTTTTCGCCCCGAAGAACG
TTTTCCAATGATGAGCACTTTTAAAGTTCTGCTATGTGGCGCGGTATTATCCCGTATTGACGCCGGGCAA
GAGCAACTCGGTCGCCGCATACACTATTCTCAGAATGACTTGGTTGAGTACTCACCAGTCACAGAAAAGC
ATCTTACGGATGGCATGACAGTAAGAGAATTATGCAGTGCTGCCATAACCATGAGTGATAACACTGCGGC
CAACTTACTTCTGACAACGATCGGAGGACCGAAGGAGCTAACCGCTTTTTTGCACAACATGGGGGATCAT
GTAACTCGCCTTGATCGTTGGGAACCGGAGCTGAATGAAGCCATACCAAACGACGAGCGTGACACCACGA
TGCCTGTAGCAATGGCAACAACGTTGCGCAAACTATTAACTGGCGAACTACTTACTCTAGCTTCCCGGCA
ACAATTAATAGACTGGATGGAGGCGGATAAAGTTGCAGGACCACTTCTGCGCTCGGCCCTTCCGGCTGGC
TGGTTTATTGCTGATAAATCTGGAGCCGGTGAGCGTGGGTCTCGCGGTATCATTGCAGCACTGGGGCCAG
ATGGTAAGCCCTCCCGTATCGTAGTTATCTACACGACGGGGAGTCAGGCAACTATGGATGAACGAAATAG
ACAGATCGCTGAGATAGGTGCCTCACTGATTAAGCATTGGTAACTGTCAGACCAAGTTTACTCATATATA
CTTTAGATTGATTTAAAACTTCATTTTTAATTTAAAAGGATCTAGGTGAAGATCCTTTTTGATAATCTCA
TGACCAAAATCCCTTAACGTGAGTTTTCGTTCCACTGAGCGTCAGACCCCGTAGAAAAGATCAAAGGATC
TTCTTGAGATCCTTTTTTTCTGCGCGTAATCTGCTGCTTGCAAACAAAAAAACCACCGCTACCAGCGGTG
GTTTGTTTGCCGGATCAAGAGCTACCAACTCTTTTTCCGAAGGTAACTGGCTTCAGCAGAGCGCAGATAC
CAAATACTGTTCTTCTAGTGTAGCCGTAGTTAGGCCACCACTTCAAGAACTCTGTAGCACCGCCTACATA
CCTCGCTCTGCTAATCCTGTTACCAGTGGCTGCTGCCAGTGGCGATAAGTCGTGTCTTACCGGGTTGGAC
TCAAGACGATAGTTACCGGATAAGGCGCAGCGGTCGGGCTGAACGGGGGGTTCGTGCACACAGCCCAGCT
TGGAGCGAACGACCTACACCGAACTGAGATACCTACAGCGTGAGCTATGAGAAAGCGCCACGCTTCCCGA
AGGGAGAAAGGCGGACAGGTATCCGGTAAGCGGCAGGGTCGGAACAGGAGAGCGCACGAGGGAGCTTCCA
GGGGGAAACGCCTGGTATCTTTATAGTCCTGTCGGGTTTCGCCACCTCTGACTTGAGCGTCGATTTTTGT
GATGCTCGTCAGGGGGGCGGAGCCTATGGAAAAACGCCAGCAACGCGGCCTTTTTACGGTTCCTGGCCTT
TTGCTGGCCTTTTGCTCACATGTTCTTTCCTGCGTTATCCCCTGATTCTGTGGATAACCGTATTACCGCC
TTTGAGTGAGCTGATACCGCTCGCCGCAGCCGAACGACCGAGCGCAGCGAGTCAGTGAGCGAGGAAGCGG
AAGAGCGCCCAATACGCAAACCGCCTCTCCCCGCGCGTTGGCCGATTCATTAATGCAGCTGGCACGACAG
GTTTCCCGACTGGAAAGCGGGCAGTGAGCGCAACGCAATTAATGTGAGTTAGCTCACTCATTAGGCACCC
CAGGCTTTACACTTTATGCTTCCGGCTCGTATGTTGTGTGGAATTGTGAGCGGATAACAATTTCACACAG
GAAACAGCTATGACATGATTACGAATTAATTCGAGCTCGCCC
