>Addgene plasmid #8991 | pRK7-HA-S6K1-F5A-E389-R3A | addgene partial sequence | sequence record 17536 | 8991 with LNCX
GCTGTTTTGACCTCCATAGAAGACACCGGGACCGATCCAGCCTCCGCGGCCGGGAACGGTGCATTGGAAC
GCGGATTCCCCGTGCCAAGAGTGACGTAAGTACCGCCTATAGAGTCTATAGGCCCACCCCCTTGGCTTCG
TTAGAACGCGGCTACAATTAATACATAACCTTATGTATCATACACATACGATTTAGGTGACACTATAGAA
TAACATCCACTTTGCCTTTCTCTCCACAGGTGTCCACTCCCAGGTCCAACTGCACCTCGGTTCTAAGCTT
CTGCAGGTCGACTCTAGAATGTACCCATACGATGTTCCAGATTACGCTGCAGGAGTGGCTGACATAGACC
TGGACCAGCCAGAGGATGCAGGCTCTGAGGATGAGCTGGAGGANGGGGGTCAGTTAAATGAAAGCATGAC
CATGGGGGGAGTTGGACCATATGAACTTGGGCATGGGAACATTT
