>Addgene plasmid #8991 | pRK7-HA-S6K1-F5A-E389-R3A | addgene partial sequence | sequence record 17537 | 8991 with rRps6-F (ATTTGCCTCCCTACCTCACA)
AATGCTGCTTCTCGTCTTGGAGCTGGCCCTGGGGATGCTGGAGAAGTCCAAGCGCATCCATTTTTTAGAC
ACATTAACTGGGAAGAGCTTTTGGCTCGGAAGGTGGAGCCCCCCTTTAAGCCTCTGTTGCAATCTGAAGA
GGATGTGAGTCAGTTTGATTCAAAGTTTACTCGTCAGACACCTGTTGACAGCCCCGATGACTCAACTCTC
AGTGAAAGTGCCAACCAGGTCTTTCTGGGTTTCGAATATGTGGCTCCATCTGTACTTGAAAGTGTGAAAG
AAAAGTTTTCTTTTGAACCAAAAATCGCATCGCCTGCAGCATTTATTGGTAGCCCACGAACGCCTGTCAG
CCCAGTCAAATTCTCTCCTGGGGATTTCTGGGGACGAGGTGCTTCAGCCAGCACAGCAAATCCTCAGACA
CCTGTGGAATACCCAATGGAAACAAGTGGAATAGAGCAGATGGATGTGACAACGAGCGGGGAAGCTTCAG
CGCCACTTCCAATCCGACAGCCCAACTCTGGGCCATACAAAAAACAAGCTTTTCCTATGATCTCCAAACG
GCCAGAGCACCTGCGTATGAATCTATGATGAAACAATGCTTTTATTAATGCAAATGCAAAAAGGNNCAAA
TCCTGGAAGGGGATGTGTGAGGATCCCCCGGGCTGCANGAATTCAATCGATGGCCGCCATGGCCCAACTT
GTTTATTGCAGCTTATAATGGTTACAAATAAAGCAATAGCATCACAAATTTCACAAATAAAGCATTTTTT
TCACTGCATTCTAGTTGTGGTTTGTC
