>Addgene plasmid #8991 | pRK7-HA-S6K1-F5A-E389-R3A | addgene partial sequence | sequence record 17538 | 8991 with SP6
GTCCAACTGCACCTCGGTTCTAAGCTTCTGCAGGTCGACTCTAGAATGTACCCATACGATGTTCCAGATT
ACGCTGCAGGAGTGGCTGACATAGACCTGGACCAGCCAGAGGATGCAGGCTCTGAGGATGAGCTGGAGGA
GGGGGGTCAGTTAAATGAAAGCATGGACCATGGGGGAGTTGGACCATATGAACTTGGCATGGAACATTGT
GAGAAATTTGAAATCTCAGAAACTAGTGTGAACAGAGGGCCAGAAAAAATCAGACCAGAATGTTTTGAGC
TACTTCGGGTACTTGGTAAAGGGGGCTATGGAAAGGTTTTTCAAGTACGAAAAGTAACAGGAGCAAATAC
TGGGAAGATATTTGCCATGAAGGTGCTTAAAAAGGCAATGATAGTAAGAAATGCTAAAGATACAGCTCAT
ACAAAAGCAGAGCGGAATATTCTGGAGGAAGTAAAGCATCCCTTCATCGTGGATTTAATTTATGCCTTTC
AGACCGGTGGAAAACTCTACCTCATCCTTGAGTATCTCAGTGGAGGAGAACTATTTATGCAGTTAGAAAG
AGAGGGGATATTCATGGAAGATACAGCTTGCTTTTACTTGGCTGAAATCTCCATGGCTTTGGGGCATTTA
CATCAAAAAGGGATCATCTACAGAGACCTGAAGCCGGAGAACATCATGCTTAATCACCAAGGTCACGTGA
AGCTGACAGACTTTGGACTATGCAAAGAATCTATTCATGATGGAACAGTCACGCACACATTTTGTGGAAC
AATAGAATACATGGCCCCTGAAATCTTGATGAGAAGCGGCCACAACCGTGCTGTGGATTGGTGGAGTTTG
GGAGCATTAATGTATGACATGCTGACTGGAGCACCTCCATTCACTGGGGAGAATAGAAGAAAACAATTGA
CAAAATCCTCAAATGTAAACTTAA
